>Addgene plasmid #152976 | pGBW-m4133446 | addgene full sequence | sequence record 318501 | Addgene NGS Result
CGTTACATAACTTACGGTAAATGGCCCGCCTGGCTGACCGCCCAACGACCCCCGCCCATTGACGTCAATA
ATGACGTATGTTCCCATAGTAACGCCAATAGGGACTTTCCATTGACGTCAATGGGTGGAGTATTTACGGT
AAACTGCCCACTTGGCAGTACATCAAGTGTATCATATGCCAAGTACGCCCCCTATTGACGTCAATGACGG
TAAATGGCCCGCCTGGCATTATGCCCAGTACATGACCTTATGGGACTTTCCTACTTGGCAGTACATCTAC
GTATTAGTCATCGCTATTACCATGCTGATGCGGTTTTGGCAGTACATCAATGGGCGTGGATAGCGGTTTG
ACTCACGGGGATTTCCAAGTCTCCACCCCATTGACGTCAATGGGAGTTTGTTTTGGCACCAAAATCAACG
GGACTTTCCAAAATGTCGTAACAACTCCGCCCCATTGACGCAAATGGGCGGTAGGCGTGTACGGTGGGAG
GTCTATATAAGCAGAGCTGGTTTAGTGAACCGTCAGATCAGATCTTTGTCGATCCTACCATCCACTCGAC
ACACCCGCCAGCGGCCGCCACCATGGCCGAAAATGTCACTGGCTTATTTAAGGATTGCAGTAAAGTGATC
ACAGGGTTGCACCCGACCCAAGCGCCTACGCATCTTTCAGTAGACACCAAGTTCAAAACTGAGGGACTCT
GTGTGGACATACCAGGTATTCCCAAGGATATGACATACAGACGCCTGATCTCGATGATGGGCTTCAAGAT
GAACTATCAGGTTAACGGTTACCCCAATATGTTTATTACCCGAGAGGAAGCTATCCGGCACGTGCGTGCC
TGGATAGGGTTTGACGTCGAGGGCTGTCATGCAACTAGGGAAGCTGTAGGAACAAATCTGCCACTGCAAC
TCGGCTTCTCTACCGGAGTCAACCTAGTTGCCGTGCCTACCGGGTATGTGGATACACCAAACAATACTGA
TTTTAGCAGAGTCTCCGCAAAACCCCCTCCCGGGGACCAGTTCAAACACTTGATCCCCCTGATGTACAAG
GGTTTACCATGGAACGTGGTGCGGATTAAAATAGTTCAGATGCTCAGCGACACACTGAAGAATTTAAGTG
ATAGAGTTGTGTTTGTACTTTGGGCCCATGGCTTCGAGCTGACCTCTATGAAGTATTTCGTTAAAATTGG
ACCCGAACGAACGTGCTGCCTGTGTGACCGGAGGGCGACGTGTTTCTCAACTGCTTCCGATACCTATGCC
TGCTGGCACCATAGCATCGGCTTTGATTACGTGTACAACCCTTTTATGATTGACGTGCAGCAGTGGGGAT
TCACTGGGAACCTACAGTCGAATCACGATCTTTACTGTCAGGTCCATGGGAACGCACACGTTGCTAGCTG
CGACGCAATCATGACACGTTGCCTTGCTGTCCACGAGTGTTTTGTGAAACGAGTGGACTGGACTATTGAG
TATCCTATCATTGGCGACGAACTGAAGATAAATGCGGCTTGTAGGAAGGTGCAGCATATGGTCGTCAAAG
CCGCCCTCTTAGCTGATAAGTTCCCGGTCCTGCACGATATTGGCAATCCAAAGGCCATCAAATGCGTACC
CCAGGCAGATGTTGAGTGGAAGTTTTACGACGCGCAACCATGCTCCGATAAGGCCTATAAAATCGAAGAG
CTCTTCTACAGTTATGCCACCCATTCTGACAAGTTTACCGACGGTGTGTGTTTGTTTTGGAATTGCAACG
TGGATCGCTACCCTGCAAACTCTATCGTTTGTCGCTTCGACACACGCGTATTGTCCAATCTGAATCTACC
CGGATGCGACGGAGGTTCACTGTATGTGAACAAGCACGCCTTCCACACCCCCGCATTCGATAAATCCGCC
TTTGTCAACCTTAAACAATTACCTTTCTTTTACTACAGCGACTCTCCTTGCGAATCCCATGGAAAGCAAG
TAGTGAGTGATATCGATTACGTCCCACTCAAAAGTGCAACATGTATTACGAGATGCAATCTCGGTGGTGC
AGTCTGTAGACACCATGCCAATGAATATCGGCTGTATTTGGACGCCTATAACATGATGATTTCAGCTGGC
TTCTCTCTTTGGGTTTACAAGCAGTTTGACACGTATAATCTGTGGAACACCTTTACAAGGCTGCAAGAAA
ACCTTTACTTTCAGTCGTACCCCTATGACGTACCAGATTATGCGTAAGCTAGCTTGACTGACTGAGATAC
AGCGTACCTTCAGCTCACAGACATGATAAGATACATTGATGAGTTTGGACAAACCACAACTAGAATGCAG
TGAAAAAAATGCTTTATTTGTGAAATTTGTGATGCTATTGCTTTATTTGTAACCATTATAAGCTGCAATA
AACAAGTTAACAACAACAATTGCATTCATTTTATGTTTCAGGTTCAGGGGGAGGTGTGGGAGGTTTTTTA
AAGCAAGTAAAACCTCTACAAATGTGGTATTGGCCCATCTCTATCGGTATCGTAGCATAACCCCTTGGGG
CCTCTAAACGGGTCTTGAGGGGTTTTTTGTGCCCCTCGGGCCGGATTGCTATCTACCGGCATTGGCGCAG
AAAAAAATGCCTGATGCGACGCTGCGCGTCTTATACTCCCACATATGCCAGATTCAGCAACGGATACGGC
TTCCCCAACTTGCCCACTTCCATACGTGTCCTCCTTACCAGAAATTTATCCTTAAGGTCGTCAGCTATCC
TGCAGGCGATCTCTCGATTTCGATCAAGACATTCCTTTAATGGTCTTTTCTGGACACCACTAGGGGTCAG
AAGTAGTTCATCAAACTTTCTTCCCTCCCTAATCTCATTGGTTACCTTGGGCTATCGAAACTTAATTAAC
CAGTCAAGTCAGCTACTTGGCGAGATCGACTTGTCTGGGTTTCGACTACGCTCAGAATTGCGTCAGTCAA
GTTCGATCTGGTCCTTGCTATTGCACCCGTTCTCCGATTACGAGTTTCATTTAAATCATGTGAGCAAAAG
GCCAGCAAAAGGCCAGGAACCGTAAAAAGGCCGCGTTGCTGGCGTTTTTCCATAGGCTCCGCCCCCCTGA
CGAGCATCACAAAAATCGACGCTCAAGTCAGAGGTGGCGAAACCCGACAGGACTATAAAGATACCAGGCG
TTTCCCCCTGGAAGCTCCCTCGTGCGCTCTCCTGTTCCGACCCTGCCGCTTACCGGATACCTGTCCGCCT
TTCTCCCTTCGGGAAGCGTGGCGCTTTCTCATAGCTCACGCTGTAGGTATCTCAGTTCGGTGTAGGTCGT
TCGCTCCAAGCTGGGCTGTGTGCACGAACCCCCCGTTCAGCCCGACCGCTGCGCCTTATCCGGTAACTAT
CGTCTTGAGTCCAACCCGGTAAGACACGACTTATCGCCACTGGCAGCAGCCACTGGTAACAGGATTAGCA
GAGCGAGGTATGTAGGCGGTGCTACAGAGTTCTTGAAGTGGTGGCCTAACTACGGCTACACTAGAAGAAC
AGTATTTGGTATCTGCGCTCTGCTGAAGCCAGTTACCTTCGGAAAAAGAGTTGGTAGCTCTTGATCCGGC
AAACAAACCACCGCTGGTAGCGGTGGTTTTTTTGTTTGCAAGCAGCAGATTACGCGCAGAAAAAAAGGAT
CTCAAGAAGATCCTTTGATCTTTTCTACGGGGTCTGACGCTCAGTGGAACGAAAACTCACGTTAAGGGAT
TTTGGTCATGAGATTATCAAAAAGGATCTTCACCTAGATCCTTTTAAATTAAAAATGAAGTTTTAAATCA
ATCTAAAGTATATATGAGTAAACTTGGTCTGACAGTTACCAATGCTTAATCAGTGAGGCACCTATCTCAG
CGATCTGTCTATTTCGTTCATCCATAGTTGCATTTAAATTTCCGAACTCTCCAAGGCCCTCGTCGGAAAA
TCTTCAAACCTTTCGTCCGATCCATCTTGCAGGCTACCTCTCGAACGAACTATCGCAAGTCTCTTGGCCG
GCCTTGCGCCTTGGCTATTGCTTGGCAGCGCCTATCGCCAGGTATTACTCCAATCCCGAATATCCGAGAT
CGGGATCACCCGAGAGAAGTTCAACCTACATCCTCAATCCCGATCTATCCGAGATCCGAGGAATATCGAA
ATCGGGGCGCGCCTGGTGTACCGAGAACGATCCTCTCAGTGCGAGTCTCGACGATCCATATCGTTGCTTG
GCAGTCAGCCAGTCGGAATCCAGCTTGGGACCCAGGAAGTCCAATCGTCAGATATTGTACTCAAGCCTGG
TCACGGCAGCGTACCGATCTGTTTAAACCTAGATATTGATAGTCTGATCGGTCAACGTATAATCGAGTCC
TAGCTTTTGCAAACATCTATCAAGAGACAGGATCAGCAGGAGGCTTTCGCATGAGTATTCAACATTTCCG
TGTCGCCCTTATTCCCTTTTTTGCGGCATTTTGCCTTCCTGTTTTTGCTCACCCAGAAACGCTGGTGAAA
GTAAAAGATGCTGAAGATCAGTTGGGTGCGCGAGTGGGTTACATCGAACTGGATCTCAACAGCGGTAAGA
TCCTTGAGAGTTTTCGCCCCGAAGAACGCTTTCCAATGATGAGCACTTTTAAAGTTCTGCTATGTGGCGC
GGTATTATCCCGTATTGACGCCGGGCAAGAGCAACTCGGTCGCCGCATACACTATTCTCAGAATGACTTG
GTTGAGTATTCACCAGTCACAGAAAAGCATCTTACGGATGGCATGACAGTAAGAGAATTATGCAGTGCTG
CCATAACCATGAGTGATAACACTGCGGCCAACTTACTTCTGACAACGATTGGAGGACCGAAGGAGCTAAC
CGCTTTTTTGCACAACATGGGGGATCATGTAACTCGCCTTGATCGTTGGGAACCGGAGCTGAATGAAGCC
ATACCAAACGACGAGCGTGACACCACGATGCCTGTAGCAATGGCAACAACCTTGCGTAAACTATTAACTG
GCGAACTACTTACTCTAGCTTCCCGGCAACAGTTGATAGACTGGATGGAGGCGGATAAAGTTGCAGGACC
ACTTCTGCGCTCGGCCCTTCCGGCTGGCTGGTTTATTGCTGATAAATCTGGAGCCGGTGAGCGTGGGTCT
CGCGGTATCATTGCAGCACTGGGGCCAGATGGTAAGCCCTCCCGTATCGTAGTTATCTACACGACGGGGA
GTCAGGCAACTATGGATGAACGAAATAGACAGATCGCTGAGATAGGTGCCTCACTGATTAAGCATTGGTA
ACCGATTCTAGGTGCATTGGCGCAGAAAAAAATGCCTGATGCGACGCTGCGCGTCTTATACTCCCACATA
TGCCAGATTCAGCAACGGATACGGCTTCCCCAACTTGCCCACTTCCATACGTGTCCTCCTTACCAGAAAT
TTATCCTTAAGATCCCGAATCGTTTAAACTCGACTCTGGCTCTATCGAATCTCCGTCGTTTCGAGCTTAC
GCGAACAGCCGTGGCGCTCATTTGCTCGTCGGGCATCGAATCTCGTCAGCTATCGTCAGCTTACCTTTTT
GGCAGCGATCGCGGCTCCCGACATCTTGGACCATTAGCTCCACAGGTATCTTCTTCCCTCTAGTGGTCAT
AACAGCAGCTTCAGCTACCTCTCAATTCAAAAAACCCCTCAAGACCCGTTTAGAGGCCCCAAGGGGTTAT
GCTATCAATCGTTGCGTTACACACACAAAAAACCAACACACATCCATCTTCGATGGATAGCGATTTTATT
ATCTAACTGCTGATCGAGTGTAGCCAGATCTAGTAATCAATTACGGGGTCATTAGTTCATAGCCCATATA
TGGAGTTCCG
Features (pLannotate 1.2.2; 17 found; start..end, strand, type, name):
      1..304     +  enhancer       CMV enhancer: human cytomegalovirus immediate early enhancer
    377..394     -  promoter       CMV promoter (fragment): human cytomegalovirus (CMV) immediate early promoter
    457..508     +  promoter       CMVd2 promoter: truncated human cytomegalovirus (CMV) immediate early promoter that yields moderately reduced expression relative to the full-length promoter
    574..2181    +  CDS            rep (fragment): R1AB_SARS2 - Experimental evidence at protein level: Swiss-Prot protein existence level 1. [2'-O-methyltransferase]: Methyltransferase that mediates mRNA cap 2'-O-ribose methylation to the 5'-cap structure of viral mRNAs. N7-methyl guanosine cap is a prerequisite for binding of nsp16. Therefore plays an essential role in viral mRNAs cap methylation which is essential to evade immune system. From Severe acute respiratory syndrome coronavirus 2 (2019-nCoV) (SARS-CoV-2).
   2267..2388    -  polyA_signal   SV40 poly(A) signal: SV40 polyadenylation signal
   2411..2480    -  CDS            large T antigen (fragment): large T antigen from SV40 (simian virus 40)
   2503..2549    +  terminator     T7 terminator: transcription terminator for bacteriophage T7 RNA polymerase
   2579..2715    +  terminator     rrnG terminator: transcription terminator from the E. coli ribosomal RNA rrnG operon (Albrechtsen et al., 1991)
   2760..2831    +  misc_feature   3' β-globin insulator: insulator downstream of the human β-globin locus (Farrell et al., 2002)
   3057..3645    -  rep_origin     ori: high-copy-number ColE1/pMB1/pBR322/pUC origin of replication
   3817..3881    -  CDS            bla(M) (fragment): β-lactamase lacking the signal sequence; bla(M); allows cytosolic expression of β-lactamase
   4391..5251    +  CDS            AmpR: β-lactamase; bla; confers resistance to ampicillin, carbenicillin, and related antibiotics
   5264..5400    +  terminator     rrnG terminator: transcription terminator from the E. coli ribosomal RNA rrnG operon (Albrechtsen et al., 1991)
   5552..5623    +  misc_feature   5' β-globin insulator: insulator upstream of the human β-globin locus (Farrell et al., 2002)
   5628..5674    -  terminator     T7 terminator: transcription terminator for bacteriophage T7 RNA polymerase
   5692..5740    -  polyA_signal   poly(A) signal: synthetic polyadenylation signal
   5771..5820    +  enhancer       CMV enhancer (fragment): human cytomegalovirus immediate early enhancer
