[The description below was written by a language model from this plasmid's Addgene catalogue record and pLannotate feature annotations shown in this document.]
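Description:
pGBW-m4133446 is a mammalian expression plasmid built on the pTwist_CMV_6 backbone that carries the wild-type coding sequence for the SARS-CoV-2 3'-to-5' exonuclease, a mature product processed from the ORF1ab replicase polyprotein. It is propagated in E. coli as a high-copy plasmid through a ColE1/pUC-type origin and selected with ampicillin via a full-length β-lactamase (AmpR) gene; a short additional bla fragment is also annotated elsewhere in the backbone. No mammalian selection marker appears in the record, which suggests use by transient transfection.

The insert sits downstream of the human cytomegalovirus immediate-early enhancer and promoter. The annotation software detects the promoter as fragments and a truncated CMVd2 match, while the catalogue simply lists CMV. An SV40 polyadenylation signal follows for transcript processing. The roughly 1.6 kb open reading frame is matched automatically to the SARS-CoV-2 replicase polyprotein. The functional text attached to that hit describes the 2'-O-methyltransferase, but this is generic polyprotein-entry text rather than a description of this fragment, which the depositor identifies as the exonuclease. According to the catalogue, the backbone supplies a C-terminal HA epitope tag preceded by a TEV protease site, allowing detection or affinity capture and subsequent tag removal; these elements are not separately annotated in the feature table.

The backbone also contains bacterial transcription terminators (T7 and rrnG), a synthetic poly(A) signal and β-globin insulator elements flanking the expression and bacterial modules, which help shield the cassette from read-through transcription. The plasmid is intended for expressing the tagged viral exonuclease in mammalian cells; the record does not specify particular downstream applications.
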