Addgene plasmid #152976: pGBW-m4133446
Purpose: Mammalian expression plasmid for SARS-CoV-2 3'-to-5' exonuclease
Depositing lab: Ginkgo Bioworks & Benjie Chen.
Backbone
  Vector backbone: pTwist_CMV_6
  Backbone size w/o insert (bp): 4180
  Vector type: Mammalian Expression
Growth in bacteria
  Bacterial resistance: Ampicillin, 100 μg/mL
  Growth temperature: 37°C
  Growth strain: DH5alpha
  Copy number: High Copy
Gene/Insert
  Gene/Insert name: SARS-CoV-2 3'-to-5' exonuclease
  Species: Severe acute respiratory syndrome coronavirus 2
  Insert size (bp): 1580
  Mutation: wt
  Entrez Gene: ORF1ab (a.k.a. GU280_gp01)
  Promoter: CMV
  Tag / fusion protein: Cleavable TEV;HA (C terminal on backbone)
  Cloning method: Unknown
Resource information
  A portion of this plasmid was derived from a plasmid made by: GinkgoBioworks
Depositor comments: NCBI reference sequence: YP_009725309.1
How to cite: pGBW-m4133446 was a gift from Ginkgo Bioworks & Benjie Chen (Addgene plasmid # 152976 ; http://n2t.net/addgene:152976 ; RRID:Addgene_152976)
